>Addgene plasmid #213974 | AAV-DJ8R | addgene full sequence | sequence record 424772 | Addgene NGS Result
CCGCCATGCCGGGGTTTTACGAGATTGTGATTAAGGTCCCCAGCGACCTTGACGAGCATCTGCCCGGCAT
TTCTGACAGCTTTGTGAACTGGGTGGCCGAGAAGGAATGGGAGTTGCCGCCAGATTCTGACATGGATCTG
AATCTGATTGAGCAGGCACCCCTGACCGTGGCCGAGAAGCTGCAGCGCGACTTTCTGACGGAATGGCGCC
GTGTGAGTAAGGCCCCGGAGGCTCTTTTCTTTGTGCAATTTGAGAAGGGAGAGAGCTACTTCCACATGCA
CGTGCTCGTGGAAACCACCGGGGTGAAATCCATGGTTTTGGGACGTTTCCTGAGTCAGATTCGCGAAAAA
CTGATTCAGAGAATTTACCGCGGGATCGAGCCGACTTTGCCAAACTGGTTCGCGGTCACAAAGACCAGAA
ATGGCGCCGGAGGCGGGAACAAGGTGGTGGATGAGTGCTACATCCCCAATTACTTGCTCCCCAAAACCCA
GCCTGAGCTCCAGTGGGCGTGGACTAATATGGAACAGTATTTAAGCGCCTGTTTGAATCTCACGGAGCGT
AAACGGTTGGTGGCGCAGCATCTGACGCACGTGTCGCAGACGCAGGAGCAGAACAAAGAGAATCAGAATC
CCAATTCTGATGCGCCGGTGATCAGATCAAAAACTTCAGCCAGGTACATGGAGCTGGTCGGGTGGCTCGT
GGACAAGGGGATTACCTCGGAGAAGCAGTGGATCCAGGAGGACCAGGCCTCATACATCTCCTTCAATGCG
GCCTCCAACTCGCGGTCCCAAATCAAGGCTGCCTTGGACAATGCGGGAAAGATTATGAGCCTGACTAAAA
CCGCCCCCGACTACCTGGTGGGCCAGCAGCCCGTGGAGGACATTTCCAGCAATCGGATTTATAAAATTTT
GGAACTAAACGGGTACGATCCCCAATATGCGGCTTCCGTCTTTCTGGGATGGGCCACGAAAAAGTTCGGC
AAGAGGAACACCATCTGGCTGTTTGGGCCTGCAACTACCGGGAAGACCAACATCGCGGAGGCCATAGCCC
ACACTGTGCCCTTCTACGGGTGCGTAAACTGGACCAATGAGAACTTTCCCTTCAACGACTGTGTCGACAA
GATGGTGATCTGGTGGGAGGAGGGGAAGATGACCGCCAAGGTCGTGGAGTCGGCCAAAGCCATTCTCGGA
GGAAGCAAGGTGCGCGTGGACCAGAAATGCAAGTCCTCGGCCCAGATAGACCCGACTCCCGTGATCGTCA
CCTCCAACACCAACATGTGCGCCGTGATTGACGGGAACTCAACGACCTTCGAACACCAGCAGCCGTTGCA
AGACCGGATGTTCAAATTTGAACTCACCCGCCGTCTGGATCATGACTTTGGGAAGGTCACCAAGCAGGAA
GTCAAAGACTTTTTCCGGTGGGCAAAGGATCACGTGGTTGAGGTGGAGCATGAATTCTACGTCAAAAAGG
GTGGAGCCAAGAAAAGACCCGCCCCCAGTGACGCAGATATAAGTGAGCCCAAACGGGTGCGCGAGTCAGT
TGCGCAGCCATCGACGTCAGACGCGGAAGCTTCGATCAACTACGCAGACAGGTACCAAAACAAATGTTCT
CGTCACGTGGGCATGAATCTGATGCTGTTTCCCTGCAGACAATGCGAGAGAATGAATCAGAATTCAAATA
TCTGCTTCACTCACGGACAGAAAGACTGTTTAGAGTGCTTTCCCGTGTCAGAATCTCAACCCGTTTCTGT
CGTCAAAAAGGCGTATCAGAAACTGTGCTACATTCATCATATCATGGGAAAGGTGCCAGACGCTTGCACT
GCCTGCGATCTGGTCAATGTGGATTTGGATGACTGCATCTTTGAACAATAAATGATTTAAATCAGGTATG
GCTGCCGATGGTTATCTTCCAGATTGGCTCGAGGACACTCTCTCTGAAGGAATAAGACAGTGGTGGAAGC
TCAAACCTGGCCCACCACCACCAAAGCCCGCAGAGCGGCATAAGGACGACAGCAGGGGTCTTGTGCTTCC
TGGGTACAAGTACCTCGGACCCTTCAACGGACTCGACAAGGGAGAGCCGGTCAACGAGGCAGACGCCGCG
GCCCTCGAGCACGACAAAGCCTACGACCGGCAGCTCGACAGCGGAGACAACCCGTACCTCAAGTACAACC
ACGCCGACGCCGAGTTCCAGGAGCGGCTCAAAGAAGATACGTCTTTTGGGGGCAACCTCGGGCGAGCAGT
CTTCCAGGCCAAAAAGAGGCTTCTTGAACCTCTTGGTCTGGTTGAGGAAGCGGCTAAGACGGCTCCTGGA
AAGAAGAGGCCTGTAGAGCACTCTCCTGTGGAGCCAGACTCCTCCTCGGGAACCGGAAAGGCGGGCCAGC
AGCCTGCAAGAAAAAGATTGAATTTTGGTCAGACTGGAGACGCAGACTCAGTCCCAGACCCTCAACCAAT
CGGAGAACCTCCCGCAGCCCCCTCAGGTGTGGGATCTCTTACAATGGCTGCAGGCGGTGGCGCACCAATG
GCAGACAATAACGAGGGCGCCGACGGAGTGGGTAATTCCTCGGGAAATTGGCATTGCGATTCCACATGGA
TGGGCGACAGAGTCATCACCACCAGCACCCGAACCTGGGCCCTGCCCACCTACAACAACCACCTCTACAA
GCAAATCTCCAACAGCACATCTGGAGGATCTTCAAATGACAACGCCTACTTCGGCTACAGCACCCCCTGG
GGGTATTTTGACTTTAACAGATTCCACTGCCACTTTTCACCACGTGACTGGCAGCGACTCATCAACAACA
ACTGGGGATTCCGGCCCAAGAGACTCAGCTTCAAGCTCTTCAACATCCAGGTCAAGGAGGTCACGCAGAA
TGAAGGCACCAAGACCATCGCCAATAACCTCACCAGCACCATCCAGGTGTTTACGGACTCGGAGTACCAG
CTGCCGTACGTTCTCGGCTCTGCCCACCAGGGCTGCCTGCCTCCGTTCCCGGCGGACGTGTTCATGATTC
CCCAGTACGGCTACCTAACACTCAACGACGGTAGTCAGGCCGTGGGACGCTCCTCCTTCTACTGCCTGGA
ATACTTTCCTTCGCAGATGCTGAGAACCGGCAACAACTTCCAGTTTACTTACACCTTCGAGGACGTGCCT
TTCCACAGCAGCTACGCCCACAGCCAGAGCTTGGACCGGCTGATGAATCCTCTGATTGACCAGTACCTGT
ACTACTTGTCTCGGACTCAAACAACAGGAGGCACGACAAATACGCAGACTCTGGGCTTCAGCCAAGGTGG
GCCTAATACAATGGCCAATCAGGCAAAGAACTGGCTGCCAGGACCCTGTTACCGCCAGCAGCGAGTATCA
AAGACATCTGCGGATAACAACAACAGTGAATACTCGTGGACTGGAGCTACCAAGTACCACCTCAATGGCA
GAGACTCTCTGGTGAATCCGGGCCCGGCCATGGCAAGCCACAAGGACGATGAAGAAAAGTTTTTTCCTCA
GAGCGGGGTTCTCATCTTTGGGAAGCAAGGCTCAGAGAAAACAAATGTGGACATTGAAAAGGTCATGATT
ACAGACGAAGAGGAAATCAGGACAACCAATCCCGTGGCTACGGAGCAGTATGGTTCTGTATCTACCAACC
TCCAGCAAGGCAACCTAGCAGACCAAGACTACACAAAAACTGCTACACAAGCAGCTACCGCAGATGTCAA
CACACAAGGCGTTCTTCCAGGCATGGTCTGGCAGGACAGAGATGTGTACCTTCAGGGGCCCATCTGGGCA
AAGATTCCACACACGGACGGACATTTTCACCCCTCTCCCCTCATGGGTGGATTCGGACTTAAACACCCTC
CGCCTCAGATCCTGATCAAGAACACGCCTGTACCTGCGGATCCTCCGACCACCTTCAACCAGTCAAAGCT
GAACTCTTTCATCACCCAGTATTCTACTGGCCAAGTCAGCGTGGAGATCGAGTGGGAGCTGCAGAAGGAA
AACAGCAAGCGCTGGAACCCCGAGATCCAGTACACCTCCAACTACTACAAATCTATCAACGTGGACTTTG
CTGTTAATACAGAAGGCGTGTACTCTGAACCCCGCCCCATTGGCACCCGTTACCTCACCCGTAATCTGTA
ATTGCCTGTTAATCAATAAACCGGTTGATTCGTTTCAGTTGAACTTTGGTCTCTGCGAAGGGCGAATTCG
TTTAAACCTGCAGGACTAGAGGTCCTGTATTAGAGGTCACGTGAGTGTTTTGCGACATTTTGCGACACCA
TGTGGTCACGCTGGGTATTTAAGCCCGAGTGAGCACGCAGGGTCTCCATTTTGAAGCGGGAGGTTTGAAC
GCGCAGCCGCCAAGCCGAATTCTGCAGATATCCATCACACTGGCGGCCGCTCGACTAGAGCGGCCGCCAC
CGCGGTGGAGCTCCAGCTTTTGTTCCCTTTAGTGAGGGTTAATTGCGCGCTTGGCGTAATCATGGTCATA
GCTGTTTCCTGTGTGAAATTGTTATCCGCTCACAATTCCACACAACATACGAGCCGGAAGCATAAAGTGT
AAAGCCTGGGGTGCCTAATGAGTGAGCTAACTCACATTAATTGCGTTGCGCTCACTGCCCGCTTTCCAGT
CGGGAAACCTGTCGTGCCAGCTGCATTAATGAATCGGCCAACGCGCGGGGAGAGGCGGTTTGCGTATTGG
GCGCTCTTCCGCTTCCTCGCTCACTGACTCGCTGCGCTCGGTCGTTCGGCTGCGGCGAGCGGTATCAGCT
CACTCAAAGGCGGTAATACGGTTATCCACAGAATCAGGGGATAACGCAGGAAAGAACATGTGAGCAAAAG
GCCAGCAAAAGGCCAGGAACCGTAAAAAGGCCGCGTTGCTGGCGTTTTTCCATAGGCTCCGCCCCCCTGA
CGAGCATCACAAAAATCGACGCTCAAGTCAGAGGTGGCGAAACCCGACAGGACTATAAAGATACCAGGCG
TTTCCCCCTGGAAGCTCCCTCGTGCGCTCTCCTGTTCCGACCCTGCCGCTTACCGGATACCTGTCCGCCT
TTCTCCCTTCGGGAAGCGTGGCGCTTTCTCATAGCTCACGCTGTAGGTATCTCAGTTCGGTGTAGGTCGT
TCGCTCCAAGCTGGGCTGTGTGCACGAACCCCCCGTTCAGCCCGACCGCTGCGCCTTATCCGGTAACTAT
CGTCTTGAGTCCAACCCGGTAAGACACGACTTATCGCCACTGGCAGCAGCCACTGGTAACAGGATTAGCA
GAGCGAGGTATGTAGGCGGTGCTACAGAGTTCTTGAAGTGGTGGCCTAACTACGGCTACACTAGAAGAAC
AGTATTTGGTATCTGCGCTCTGCTGAAGCCAGTTACCTTCGGAAAAAGAGTTGGTAGCTCTTGATCCGGC
AAACAAACCACCGCTGGTAGCGGTGGTTTTTTTGTTTGCAAGCAGCAGATTACGCGCAGAAAAAAAGGAT
CTCAAGAAGATCCTTTGATCTTTTCTACGGGGTCTGACGCTCAGTGGAACGAAAACTCACGTTAAGGGAT
TTTGGTCATGAGATTATCAAAAAGGATCTTCACCTAGATCCTTTTAAATTAAAAATGAAGTTTTAAATCA
ATCTAAAGTATATATGAGTAAACTTGGTCTGACAGTTACCAATGCTTAATCAGTGAGGCACCTATCTCAG
CGATCTGTCTATTTCGTTCATCCATAGTTGCCTGACTCCCCGTCGTGTAGATAACTACGATACGGGAGGG
CTTACCATCTGGCCCCAGTGCTGCAATGATACCGCGAGACCCACGCTCACCGGCTCCAGATTTATCAGCA
ATAAACCAGCCAGCCGGAAGGGCCGAGCGCAGAAGTGGTCCTGCAACTTTATCCGCCTCCATCCAGTCTA
TTAATTGTTGCCGGGAAGCTAGAGTAAGTAGTTCGCCAGTTAATAGTTTGCGCAACGTTGTTGCCATTGC
TACAGGCATCGTGGTGTCACGCTCGTCGTTTGGTATGGCTTCATTCAGCTCCGGTTCCCAACGATCAAGG
CGAGTTACATGATCCCCCATGTTGTGCAAAAAAGCGGTTAGCTCCTTCGGTCCTCCGATCGTTGTCAGAA
GTAAGTTGGCCGCAGTGTTATCACTCATGGTTATGGCAGCACTGCATAATTCTCTTACTGTCATGCCATC
CGTAAGATGCTTTTCTGTGACTGGTGAGTACTCAACCAAGTCATTCTGAGAATAGTGTATGCGGCGACCG
AGTTGCTCTTGCCCGGCGTCAATACGGGATAATACCGCGCCACATAGCAGAACTTTAAAAGTGCTCATCA
TTGGAAAACGTTCTTCGGGGCGAAAACTCTCAAGGATCTTACCGCTGTTGAGATCCAGTTCGATGTAACC
CACTCGTGCACCCAACTGATCTTCAGCATCTTTTACTTTCACCAGCGTTTCTGGGTGAGCAAAAACAGGA
AGGCAAAATGCCGCAAAAAAGGGAATAAGGGCGACACGGAAATGTTGAATACTCATACTCTTCCTTTTTC
AATATTATTGAAGCATTTATCAGGGTTATTGTCTCATGAGCGGATACATATTTGAATGTATTTAGAAAAA
TAAACAAATAGGGGTTCCGCGCACATTTCCCCGAAAAGTGCCACCTAAATTGTAAGCGTTAATATTTTGT
TAAAATTCGCGTTAAATTTTTGTTAAATCAGCTCATTTTTTAACCAATAGGCCGAAATCGGCAAAATCCC
TTATAAATCAAAAGAATAGACCGAGATAGGGT
[37 nt withheld, positions 6753-6789]
AAAGAACGTGGACTCCAACGTCAAAGG
[49 nt withheld, positions 6817-6865]
T
[91 nt withheld, positions 6867-6957]
G
[124 nt withheld, positions 6959-7082]
CCCATTCGCCATTCAGGCTGCGCAACTGTTGGGAAGGGCGATCGGTGCGGGCCTCTTCGCTATTACGCCA
GCTGGCGAAAGGGGGATGTGCTGCAAGGCGATTAAGTTGGGTAACGCCAGGGTTTTCCCAGTCACGACGT
TGTAAAACGACGGCCAGTGAGCGCGCGTAATACGACTCACTATAGGGCGAATTGGGTACCGGGCCCCCCC
TCGATCGAGGTCGACGGTATCGGGGGAGCTCGCAGGGTCTCCATTTTGAAGCGGGAGGTTTGAACGCGCA
G
Features (pLannotate 1.2.2; 14 found; start..end, strand, type, name):
    678..1868    +  CDS            Rep52: REP52_AAV2S - Experimental evidence at protein level: Swiss-Prot protein existence level 1. Plays a critical role during packaging of viral DNA into empty capsids, where they are thought to be part of the packaging motor complex. The single stranded genomic DNA is packaged in a 3' to 5' direction and requires the association between viral DNA and Rep40. Regulates host PKA activity by interacting with host PRKX as a mechanism to interfere with helper virus propagation and to promote its own replication. From Adeno-associated virus 2 (isolate Srivastava/1982) (AAV-2).
   1888..4128    +  CDS            VP1: CAPSD_AAV2S - Experimental evidence at protein level: Swiss-Prot protein existence level 1. Capsid protein self-assembles to form an icosahedral capsid with a T=1 symmetry, about 22 nm in diameter, and consisting of 60 copies of three size variants of the capsid protein VP1, VP2 and VP3 which differ in their N-terminus. The capsid encapsulates the genomic ssDNA. Binds to host cell heparan sulfate and uses host ITGA5-ITGB1 as coreceptor on the cell surface to provide virion attachment to target cell. This attachment induces virion internalization predominantly through clathrin-dependent endocyt
   4395..4423    -  misc_feature   MCS (fragment): pBluescript multiple cloning site
   4436..4454    -  promoter       T3 promoter: promoter for bacteriophage T3 RNA polymerase
   4499..4515    -  protein_bind   lac operator: The lac repressor binds to the lac operator to inhibit transcription in E. coli. This inhibition can be relieved by adding lactose or isopropyl-β-D-thiogalactopyranoside (IPTG). lac repressor encoded by lacI
   4523..4553    -  promoter       lac promoter: promoter for the E. coli lac operon
   4568..4589    -  protein_bind   CAP binding site: CAP binding activates transcription in the presence of cAMP. E. coli catabolite activator protein
   4602..4694    -  CDS            lacI (fragment): lac repressor; lacI; The lac repressor binds to the lac operator to inhibit transcription in E. coli. This inhibition can be relieved by adding lactose or isopropyl-β-D-thiogalactopyranoside (IPTG).
   4877..5465    -  rep_origin     ori: high-copy-number ColE1/pMB1/pBR322/pUC origin of replication
   5636..6496    -  CDS            AmpR: β-lactamase; bla; confers resistance to ampicillin, carbenicillin, and related antibiotics
   6497..6601    -  promoter       AmpR promoter: bla
   6654..7082    -  rep_origin     f1 ori (sequence partly withheld): f1 bacteriophage origin of replication; arrow indicates direction of (+) strand synthesis
   7087..7242    -  CDS            lacZα (fragment): LacZα fragment of β-galactosidase; lacZ fragment
   7250..7268    +  promoter       T7 promoter: promoter for bacteriophage T7 RNA polymerase
