[The description below was written by a language model from this plasmid's Addgene catalogue record and pLannotate feature annotations shown in this document.]
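Description:
AAV-DJ8R is a 7,363-nt AAV rep/cap packaging (trans) plasmid, catalogued as an empty backbone because it carries no transgene insert. Its function is to supply the viral proteins needed to produce recombinant AAV particles. It is derived from the AAV-DJ8 packaging plasmid and sits on a pBluescript-type backbone. That backbone provides a high-copy ColE1/pUC origin for propagation in E. coli and an ampicillin resistance gene with its own bla promoter. It also retains an f1 phage origin and residual cloning-vector elements: lacZα and lacI fragments, the lac promoter, operator and CAP site, a fragment of the multiple cloning site, and flanking T7 and T3 promoters. No ITRs or packaging signal are annotated, as expected for a helper plasmid that should not itself be encapsidated.

The payload is the AAV2 rep gene followed by a modified capsid gene. The automated annotation marks only the Rep52 reading frame and labels the capsid ORF by its closest match, AAV2 VP1. The catalogue entry identifies this ORF as CapDJR, an engineered version of the AAV-DJ8 capsid. According to the depositor, CapDJR carries a ten-residue peptide insertion between N589 and T590, an N384D substitution, and a change of TS to IN at positions 710–711. The feature table does not annotate the promoters driving rep and cap.

The associated publication describes a retrograde AAV variant for functional manipulation of cortical projection neurons in mice and monkeys. The plasmid would therefore typically be co-transfected with an ITR-flanked transgene plasmid and adenoviral helper functions. This yields vectors that are packaged in the DJ8R capsid and intended for retrograde access to projection neurons.
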