Addgene plasmid #213974: AAV-DJ8R
Purpose: (Empty Backbone) AAV packaging vector containing AAV2-rep gene and CapDJR modified AAV-DJ8 capsid coding sequence
Depositing lab: Zhonghua Lu. Depositing organization: Shenzhen Institute of Advanced Technology (SIAT), Chinese Academy of Sciences. Publication: A Novel Retrograde AAV Variant for Functional Manipulation of Cortical Projection Neurons in Mice and Monkeys. Chen Y, Wang J, Liu J, Lin J, Lin Y, Nie J, Yue Q, Deng C, Qi X, Li Y, Dai J, Lu Z. Neurosci Bull. 2023 Jul 11. doi: 10.1007/s12264-023-01091-0. PubMed 37432585.
Backbone
  Vector backbone: AAV-DJ8
  Vector type: AAV
Growth in bacteria
  Bacterial resistance: Ampicillin, 100 μg/mL
  Growth temperature: 37°C
  Growth strain: NEB Stable
  Copy number: High Copy
Gene/Insert
  Gene/Insert name: None
Terms and licenses: Academic/Nonprofit Terms; Industry Terms: Not Available to Industry
Depositor comments: CapDJR has LADQDYTKTA inserted at N589-T590, N384D, TS710-711IN
How to cite: AAV-DJ8R was a gift from Zhonghua Lu (Addgene plasmid # 213974 ; http://n2t.net/addgene:213974 ; RRID:Addgene_213974)
